Addgene plasmid #67519: cryS96
Purpose: αB-crystallin minipeptide fused to ELP (S96).
Depositing lab: Andrew MacKay. Depositing organization: University of Southern California. Publication: Protein polymer nanoparticles engineered as chaperones protect against apoptosis in human retinal pigment epithelial cells. Wang W, Sreekumar PG, Valluripalli V, Shi P, Wang J, Lin YA, Cui H, Kannan R, Hinton DR, MacKay JA. J Control Release. 2014 Oct 10;191:4-14. doi: 10.1016/j.jconrel.2014.04.028. Epub 2014 Apr 26. PubMed 24780268.
Backbone
  Vector backbone: pET25b (+)
  Backbone manufacturer: Novagen
  Backbone size w/o insert (bp): 5547
  Total vector size (bp): 7053
  Vector type: Bacterial Expression
Growth in bacteria
  Bacterial resistance: Ampicillin, 100 μg/mL
  Growth temperature: 37°C
  Growth strain: Top10
  Copy number: Unknown
Gene/Insert
  Gene/Insert name: mini-αB-crystallin fused to ELP S96 (VPGSG) (alt name: cry, mini-αB-crystallin)
  Species: H. sapiens (human), Synthetic
  Insert size (bp): 1506
  Mutation: mini-αB-crystallin contains residues 73–92 of aB-crystallin
  Entrez Gene: CRYAB (a.k.a. CMD1II, CRYA2, CTPP2, CTRCT16, HEL-S-101, HSPB5, MFM2, MFM2A, MFM2B)
  Promoter: T7
  Tag / fusion protein: elastin-like polypeptide (ELP) S96 (C terminal on insert)
  Cloning method: Restriction Enzyme; 5′ cloning site Nde1 (not destroyed); 3′ cloning site BamH1 (not destroyed)
  Sequencing primers: 5′ T7; 3′ T7 Terminal
Terms and licenses: Academic/Nonprofit Terms; Industry Terms: Not Available to Industry
How to cite: cryS96 was a gift from Andrew MacKay (Addgene plasmid # 67519 ; http://n2t.net/addgene:67519 ; RRID:Addgene_67519)
