[The description below was written by a language model from this plasmid's Addgene catalogue record.]
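Description:
cryS96 is a bacterial expression plasmid built on the Novagen pET25b(+) backbone, about 7.05 kb in total, of which roughly 1.5 kb is insert. It is propagated in E. coli under ampicillin selection; the record lists a cloning strain for maintenance and does not state the copy number. No feature table is provided, so backbone elements beyond those catalogued are not itemised here. Expression is driven by the T7 promoter, which means protein production requires a host supplying T7 RNA polymerase.

The insert, cloned between NdeI and BamHI sites that both remain intact, encodes a fusion of a "mini" αB-crystallin peptide and an elastin-like polypeptide (ELP). The crystallin portion comprises residues 73–92 of human αB-crystallin (CRYAB, also known as HSPB5), a small heat shock protein with chaperone activity. It is followed at its C terminus by the synthetic ELP S96, consisting of 96 repeats of the pentapeptide motif VPGSG. ELPs are repetitive protein polymers with temperature-dependent phase behaviour, a property commonly exploited for non-chromatographic purification and for tuning solubility or assembly of fused cargo. Because serine is a hydrophilic guest residue, an S-type ELP of this kind generally stays soluble over a wide temperature range.

According to the stated purpose and the associated publication, the construct is used to produce a recombinant crystallin–ELP fusion for work on protein polymer nanoparticles engineered as chaperones, tested for protection against apoptosis in human retinal pigment epithelial cells. The specific role of the S96 version among the constructs in that study is not stated in the record.
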