>Addgene plasmid #67519 | cryS96 | addgene partial sequence | sequence record 119393 | T7 5'-TAATACGACTCACTATAGGG-3'
AATAATTTTGTTAACTTTAAGAAGGAGATATACATATGGGTGATAGATTTAGCGTTAACCTGGACGTGAA
ACATTTCTCCCCAGAAGAACTGAAAGTGAAGGGTGTTCCGGGCTCTGGTGTACCAGGTAGCGGTGTACCG
GGTTCTGGCGTACCTGGCTCCGGTGTCCCGGGTTCCGGTGTTCCGGGTTCTGGTGTTCCGGGCTCTGGTG
TACCAGGTAGCGGTGTACCGGGTTCTGGCGTACCTGGCTCCGGTGTCCCGGGTTCCGGTGTTCCGGGTTC
TGGTGTTCCGGGCTCTGGTGTACCAGGTAGCGGTGTACCGGGTTCTGGCGTACCTGGCTCCGGTGTCCCG
GGTTCCGGTGTTCCGGGTTCTGGTGTTCCGGGCTCTGGTGTACCAGGTAGCGGTGTACCGGGTTCTGGCG
TACCTGGCTCCGGTGTCCCGGGTTCCGGTGTTCCGGGTTCTGGTGTTCCGGGCTCTGGTGTACCAGGTAG
CGGTGTACCGGGTTCTGGCGTACCTGGCTCCGGTGTCCCGGGTTCCGGTGTTCCGGGTTCTGGTGTTCCG
GGCTCTGGTGTACCAGGTAGCGGTGTACCGGGTTCTGGCGTACCTGGCTCCGGTGTCCCGGGTTCCGGTG
TTCCGGGTTCTGGTGTTCCGGGCTCTGGTGTACCAGGTAGCGGTGTACCGGGTTCTGGCGTACCTGGCTC
CGGTGTCCCGGGTTCCGGTGTTCCGGGTTCTGGTGTTCCGGGCTCTGGTGTACCAGGTAGCGGTGTACCG
GGTTCTGGCGTACCTGGCTCCGGTGTC
