>Addgene plasmid #67519 | cryS96 | addgene partial sequence | sequence record 119394 | T7term 5'-GCTAGTTATTGCTCAGCGG-3'
GCTTTGTTAGCAGCCGGATCTCAGTGGTGGTGGTGGTGGTGCTCGACATCCTCGGGGTCTTCCGGGGCGA
GTTCTGGCTGGCTAGCCCGTTTGATCTCGAGTGCGGCCGCAAGCTTGTCGACGGAGCTCGAATTCGGATC
CTGAAGATCATTATCAGTAACCAGAACCCGGAACACCGGAACCCGGGACACCGGAGCCAGGTACGCCAGA
ACCCGGTACACCGCTACCTGGTACACCAGAGCCCGGAACACCAGAACCCGGAACACCGGAACCCGGGACA
CCGGAGCCAGGTACGCCAGAACCCGGTACACCGCTACCTGGTACACCAGAGCCCGGAACACCAGAACCCG
GAACACCGGAACCCGGGACACCGGAGCCAGGTACGCCAGAACCCGGTACACCGCTACCTGGTACACCAGA
GCCCGGAACACCAGAACCCGGAACACCGGAACCCGGGACACCGGAGCCAGGTACGCCAGAACCCGGTACA
CCGCTACCTGGTACACCAGAGCCCGGAACACCAGAACCCGGAACACCGGAACCCGGGACACCGGAGCCAG
GTACGCCAGAACCCGGTACACCGCTACCTGGTACACCAGAGCCCGGAACACCAGAACCCGGAACACCGGA
ACCCGGGACACCGGAGCCAGGTACGCCAGAACCCGGTACACCGCTACCTGGTACACCAGAGCCCGGAACA
CCAGAACCCGGAACACCGGAACCCGGGACACCGGAGCCAGGTACGCCAGAACCCGGTACACCGCTACCTG
GTACACCAGAGCCCGGAACACCAGAACCCGGAACACCGGAACCCGGGACACCGGAGCC
